Addgene plasmid #25842: pSO2002
Depositing lab: Aziz Sancar. Depositing organization: University of North Carolina at Chapel Hill. Publication: Purification and properties of human blue-light photoreceptor cryptochrome 2. Ozgur S, Sancar A. Biochemistry. 2003 Mar 18. 42(10):2926-32. 10.1021/bi026963n PubMed 12627958.
Backbone
  Vector backbone: pcDNA4
  Backbone size w/o insert (bp): 5274
  Vector type: Mammalian Expression
  Selectable markers: Zeocin
Growth in bacteria
  Bacterial resistance: Ampicillin, 100 μg/mL
  Growth temperature: 37°C
  Growth strain: DH5alpha
  Copy number: High Copy
Gene/Insert
  Gene/Insert name: human Cryptochrome 2 (alt name: hCry2)
  Species: H. sapiens (human)
  Insert size (bp): 1783
  Entrez Gene: CRY2 (a.k.a. HCRY2, PHLL2)
  Tag / fusion protein: flag (C terminal on insert); myc (C terminal on backbone); his (C terminal on backbone)
  Cloning method: Restriction Enzyme; 5′ cloning site EcoRV (unknown if destroyed); 3′ cloning site BstBI (unknown if destroyed)
  Sequencing primers: 5′ T7
Terms and licenses: Academic/Nonprofit Terms; Industry Terms: Not Available to Industry
How to cite: pSO2002 was a gift from Aziz Sancar (Addgene plasmid # 25842 ; http://n2t.net/addgene:25842 ; RRID:Addgene_25842)
