[The description below was written by a language model from this plasmid's Addgene catalogue record and pLannotate feature annotations shown in this document.]
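Description:
pSO2002 is a mammalian expression plasmid built on the pcDNA4 backbone that carries the human cryptochrome 2 coding sequence (CRY2, also called hCry2). The sequenced record is about 6.9 kb. It is maintained in E. coli through a high-copy ColE1/pUC-type origin and the β-lactamase (AmpR) gene for ampicillin selection. An f1 origin is also present, which allows single-stranded DNA production. For selection in mammalian cells, the backbone supplies a Zeocin resistance cassette in which the Sh ble gene sits behind both the SV40 early promoter and the bacterial EM7 promoter and is followed by an SV40 polyadenylation signal, so the same marker can function in either host.

The CRY2 open reading frame, inserted between EcoRV and BstBI sites, is driven by the human cytomegalovirus immediate-early enhancer and promoter and terminated by the bovine growth hormone polyadenylation signal. A T7 promoter lies just upstream of the insert, serving as a sequencing primer site and permitting in vitro transcription. According to the catalogue entry, the protein carries a C-terminal FLAG tag contributed by the insert, followed by the myc and His tags encoded by the backbone. These tags are not individually annotated in the feature table, although there is unannotated space between the end of the CRY2 coding sequence and the polyadenylation signal. A few small annotated fragments (a short HIV-1 LTR match, lac promoter/operator remnants, a bom fragment) appear to be backbone remnants or incidental matches rather than functional parts.

CRY2 is a core transcriptional repressor of the circadian clock. The associated publication concerns purification and characterisation of the human protein, consistent with using this construct to overexpress tagged hCRY2 in mammalian cells for affinity purification and detection.
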