Features (pLannotate 1.2.2; 21 found; start..end, strand, type, name):
      1..380     +  enhancer       CMV enhancer: human cytomegalovirus immediate early enhancer
    381..584     +  promoter       CMV promoter: human cytomegalovirus (CMV) immediate early promoter
    580..613     +  LTR            5' LTR (truncated) (fragment): truncated 5' long terminal repeat (LTR) from HIV-1
    629..647     +  promoter       T7 promoter: promoter for bacteriophage T7 RNA polymerase
    731..2509    +  CDS            CRY2: CRY2_HUMAN - Also known as KIAA0658. Experimental evidence at protein level: Swiss-Prot protein existence level 1. Transcriptional repressor which forms a core component of the circadian clock. The circadian clock, an internal time-keeping system, regulates various physiological processes through the generation of approximately 24 hour circadian rhythms in gene expression, which are translated into rhythms in metabolism and behavior. It is derived from the Latin roots 'circa' (about) and 'diem' (day) and acts as an important regulator of a wide array of physiological functions including metabo
   2634..2858    +  polyA_signal   bGH poly(A) signal: bovine growth hormone polyadenylation signal
   2862..2883    +  promoter       SV40 promoter (fragment): SV40 enhancer and early promoter
   2904..3332    +  rep_origin     f1 ori (sequence partly withheld): f1 bacteriophage origin of replication; arrow indicates direction of (+) strand synthesis
   3346..3675    +  promoter       SV40 promoter: SV40 enhancer and early promoter
   3723..3770    +  promoter       EM7 promoter: synthetic bacterial promoter&nbsp
   3789..4163    +  CDS            BleoR: antibiotic-binding protein; Sh ble from Streptoalloteichus hindustanus; confers resistance to bleomycin, phleomycin, and Zeocin™
   4173..4298    +  CDS            ble (fragment): BLE_KLEPN - Experimental evidence at protein level: Swiss-Prot protein existence level 1. Binding protein with a strong affinity to the bleomycin family of antibiotics. Binds to CL990; an antimitotic-antibiotic compound. From Klebsiella pneumoniae.
   4293..4414    +  polyA_signal   SV40 poly(A) signal: SV40 polyadenylation signal
   4487..4503    -  protein_bind   lac operator: The lac repressor binds to the lac operator to inhibit transcription in E. coli. This inhibition can be relieved by adding lactose or isopropyl-β-D-thiogalactopyranoside (IPTG). lac repressor encoded by lacI
   4511..4541    -  promoter       lac promoter: promoter for the E. coli lac operon
   4556..4577    -  protein_bind   CAP binding site: CAP binding activates transcription in the presence of cAMP. E. coli catabolite activator protein
   4590..4682    -  CDS            lacI (fragment): lac repressor; lacI; The lac repressor binds to the lac operator to inhibit transcription in E. coli. This inhibition can be relieved by adding lactose or isopropyl-β-D-thiogalactopyranoside (IPTG).
   4865..5453    -  rep_origin     ori: high-copy-number ColE1/pMB1/pBR322/pUC origin of replication
   5624..6484    -  CDS            AmpR: β-lactamase; bla; confers resistance to ampicillin, carbenicillin, and related antibiotics
   6485..6589    -  promoter       AmpR promoter: bla
   6648..6700    -  misc_feature   bom (fragment): basis of mobility region from pBR322
>Addgene plasmid #25842 | pSO2002 | addgene full sequence | sequence record 314028 | Addgene NGS Result
GACATTGATTATTGACTAGTTATTAATAGTAATCAATTACGGGGTCATTAGTTCATAGCCCATATATGGA
GTTCCGCGTTACATAACTTACGGTAAATGGCCCGCCTGGCTGACCGCCCAACGACCCCCGCCCATTGACG
TCAATAATGACGTATGTTCCCATAGTAACGCCAATAGGGACTTTCCATTGACGTCAATGGGTGGAGTATT
TACGGTAAACTGCCCACTTGGCAGTACATCAAGTGTATCATATGCCAAGTACGCCCCCTATTGACGTCAA
TGACGGTAAATGGCCCGCCTGGCATTATGCCCAGTACATGACCTTATGGGACTTTCCTACTTGGCAGTAC
ATCTACGTATTAGTCATCGCTATTACCATGGTGATGCGGTTTTGGCAGTACATCAATGGGCGTGGATAGC
GGTTTGACTCACGGGGATTTCCAAGTCTCCACCCCATTGACGTCAATGGGAGTTTGTTTTGGCACCAAAA
TCAACGGGACTTTCCAAAATGTCGTAACAACTCCGCCCCATTGACGCAAATGGGCGGTAGGCGTGTACGG
TGGGAGGTCTATATAAGCAGAGCTCTCTGGCTAACTAGAGAACCCACTGCTTACTGGCTTATCGAAATTA
ATACGACTCACTATAGGGAGACCCAAGCTGGCTAGTTAAGCTTGGTACCGAGCTCGGATCCACTAGTCCA
GTGTGGTGGAATTCTGCAGATATCTAAACCATGGCGGCAACTGTGGCAACGGCGGCAGCTGTGGCCCCGG
CGCCAGCGCCCGGCACGGACAGCGCCTCTTCGGTGCACTGGTTCCGCAAAGGGCTGCGACTCCACGACAA
CCCGGCGTTGCTGGCGGCCGTGCGCGGGGCGCGCTGCGTGCGCTGCGTTTACATTCTCGACCCGTGGTTC
GCGGCCTCCTCCTCAGTCGGGATCAACCGATGGAGGTTCCTACTTCAGTCTCTGGAAGATTTGGACACAA
GTTTAAGGAAACTGAACTCCCGCCTGTTTGTAGTCCGGGGACAGCCAGCCGACGTGTTCCCAAGGCTGTT
CAAGGAATGGGGAGTGACCCGCTTGACCTTTGAATATGACTCTGAACCCTTTGGGAAAGAACGGGATGCA
GCCATCATGAAGATGGCCAAGGAGGCTGGTGTGGAAGTAGTGACGGAGAATTCTCATACCCTCTATGACC
TGGACAGGATCATTGAGCTGAATGGGCAGAAGCCACCCCTTACATACAAGCGCTTTCAGGCCATCATCAG
CCGCATGGAGCTGCCCAAGAAGCCAGTGGGCTTGGTGACCAGCCAGCAGATGGAGAGCTGCAGGGCCGAG
ATCCAGGAGAACCACGACGAGACCTACGGCGTGCCCTCCCTGGAGGAGCTGGGGTTCCCCACTGAAGGAC
TTGGTCCAGCTGTCTGGCAGGGAGGAGAGACAGAAGCTTTGGCCCGCCTGGATAAGCACTTGGAACGGAA
GGCCTGGGTTGCCAACTATGAGAGACCCCGAATGAACGCCAACTCCCTCCTGGCCAGCCCCACAGGCCTC
AGCCCCTACCTGCGCTTTGGTTGTCTCTCCTGCCGCCTCTTCTACTACCGCCTGTGGGACCTGTATAAAA
AGGTGAAGCGGAACAGCACACCTCCCCTCTCCCTATTTGGGCAACTCCTATGGCGAGAGTTCTTCTACAC
GGCAGCTACCAACAACCCCAGGTTTGACCGCATGGAGGGGAACCCCATCTGCATCCAGATCCCCTGGGAC
CGCAATCCTGAGGCCCTGGCCAAGTGGGCTGAGGGCAAGACAGGCTTCCCTTGGATTGATGCCATCATGA
CCCAACTGAGGCAGGAGGGCTGGATCCACCACCTGGCCCGGCATGCCGTGGCCTGCTTCCTGACCCGCGG
GGACCTCTGGGTCAGCTGGGAGAGCGGGGTCCGGGTATTTGATGAGCTGCTCCTGGATGCAGATTTCAGC
GTGAACGCAGGCAGCTGGATGTGGCTGTCCTGCAGTGCTTTCTTCCAGCAGTTCTTCCACTGCTACTGCC
CTGTGGGCTTTGGCCGTCGCACGGACCCCAGTGGGGACTACATCAGGCGATACCTGCCCAAATTGAAAGC
GTTCCCCTCTCGATACATCTATGAGCCCTGGAATGCCCCAGAGTCAATTCAGAAGGCAGCCAAGTGCATC
ATTGGTGTGGACTACCCACGGCCCATCGTCAACCATGCCGAGACCAGCCGGCTTAACATTGAACGAATGA
AGCAGATTTACCAGCAGCTTTCGCGCTACCGGGGACTCTGTCTACTGGCATCTGTCCCTTCCTGTGTGGA
AGACCTCAGTCACCCTGTGGCAGAGCCCAGCTCGAGCCAGGCTGGCAGCATGAGCAGTGCAGGCCCAAGA
CCACTACCCAGTGGCCCAGCATCCCCCAAACGCAAGCTGGAAGCAGCCGAGGAACCACCTGGTGAAGAAC
TCAGCAAACGGGCCCGGGTGGCAGAGTTGCCAACCCCAGAGCTGCCGAGCAAGGATGCCTCTAGAGACTA
CAAAGACGATGACGACAAGTTCGAACAAAAACTCATCTCAGAAGAGGATCTGAATATGCATACCGGTCAT
CATCACCATCACCATTGAGTTTAAACCCGCTGATCAGCCTCGACTGTGCCTTCTAGTTGCCAGCCATCTG
TTGTTTGCCCCTCCCCCGTGCCTTCCTTGACCCTGGAAGGTGCCACTCCCACTGTCCTTTCCTAATAAAA
TGAGGAAATTGCATCGCATTGTCTGAGTAGGTGTCATTCTATTCTGGGGGGTGGGGTGGGGCAGGACAGC
AAGGGGGAGGATTGGGAAGACAATAGCAGGCATGCTGGGGATGCGGTGGGCTCTATGGCTTCTGAGGCGG
AAAGAACCAGCTGGGGCTCTAGGGGGTATCCCC
[124 nt withheld, positions 2904-3027]
C
[91 nt withheld, positions 3029-3119]
A
[49 nt withheld, positions 3121-3169]
CCTTTGACGTTGGAGTCCACGTTCTTT
[37 nt withheld, positions 3197-3233]
ACCCTATCTCGGTCTATTCTTTTGATTTATAAGGGATTTTGCCGATTTCGGCCTATTGGTTAAAAAATGA
GCTGATTTAACAAAAATTTAACGCGAATTAATTCTGTGGAATGTGTGTCAGTTAGGGTGTGGAAAGTCCC
CAGGCTCCCCAGCAGGCAGAAGTATGCAAAGCATGCATCTCAATTAGTCAGCAACCAGGTGTGGAAAGTC
CCCAGGCTCCCCAGCAGGCAGAAGTATGCAAAGCATGCATCTCAATTAGTCAGCAACCATAGTCCCGCCC
CTAACTCCGCCCATCCCGCCCCTAACTCCGCCCAGTTCCGCCCATTCTCCGCCCCATGGCTGACTAATTT
TTTTTATTTATGCAGAGGCCGAGGCCGCCTCTGCCTCTGAGCTATTCCAGAAGTAGTGAGGAGGCTTTTT
TGGAGGCCTAGGCTTTTGCAAAAAGCTCCCGGGAGCTTGTATATCCATTTTCGGATCTGATCAGCACGTG
TTGACAATTAATCATCGGCATAGTATATCGGCATAGTATAATACGACAAGGTGAGGAACTAAACCATGGC
CAAGTTGACCAGTGCCGTTCCGGTGCTCACCGCGCGCGACGTCGCCGGAGCGGTCGAGTTCTGGACCGAC
CGGCTCGGGTTCTCCCGGGACTTCGTGGAGGACGACTTCGCCGGTGTGGTCCGGGACGACGTGACCCTGT
TCATCAGCGCGGTCCAGGACCAGGTGGTGCCGGACAACACCCTGGCCTGGGTGTGGGTGCGCGGCCTGGA
CGAGCTGTACGCCGAGTGGTCGGAGGTCGTGTCCACGAACTTCCGGGACGCCTCCGGGCCGGCCATGACC
GAGATCGGCGAGCAGCCGTGGGGGCGGGAGTTCGCCCTGCGCGACCCGGCCGGCAACTGCGTGCACTTCG
TGGCCGAGGAGCAGGACTGACACGTGCTACGAGATTTCGATTCCACCGCCGCCTTCTATGAAAGGTTGGG
CTTCGGAATCGTTTTCCGGGACGCCGGCTGGATGATCCTCCAGCGCGGGGATCTCATGCTGGAGTTCTTC
GCCCACCCCAACTTGTTTATTGCAGCTTATAATGGTTACAAATAAAGCAATAGCATCACAAATTTCACAA
ATAAAGCATTTTTTTCACTGCATTCTAGTTGTGGTTTGTCCAAACTCATCAATGTATCTTATCATGTCTG
TATACCGTCGACCTCTAGCTAGAGCTTGGCGTAATCATGGTCATAGCTGTTTCCTGTGTGAAATTGTTAT
CCGCTCACAATTCCACACAACATACGAGCCGGAAGCATAAAGTGTAAAGCCTGGGGTGCCTAATGAGTGA
GCTAACTCACATTAATTGCGTTGCGCTCACTGCCCGCTTTCCAGTCGGGAAACCTGTCGTGCCAGCTGCA
TTAATGAATCGGCCAACGCGCGGGGAGAGGCGGTTTGCGTATTGGGCGCTCTTCCGCTTCCTCGCTCACT
GACTCGCTGCGCTCGGTCGTTCGGCTGCGGCGAGCGGTATCAGCTCACTCAAAGGCGGTAATACGGTTAT
CCACAGAATCAGGGGATAACGCAGGAAAGAACATGTGAGCAAAAGGCCAGCAAAAGGCCAGGAACCGTAA
AAAGGCCGCGTTGCTGGCGTTTTTCCATAGGCTCCGCCCCCCTGACGAGCATCACAAAAATCGACGCTCA
AGTCAGAGGTGGCGAAACCCGACAGGACTATAAAGATACCAGGCGTTTCCCCCTGGAAGCTCCCTCGTGC
GCTCTCCTGTTCCGACCCTGCCGCTTACCGGATACCTGTCCGCCTTTCTCCCTTCGGGAAGCGTGGCGCT
TTCTCATAGCTCACGCTGTAGGTATCTCAGTTCGGTGTAGGTCGTTCGCTCCAAGCTGGGCTGTGTGCAC
GAACCCCCCGTTCAGCCCGACCGCTGCGCCTTATCCGGTAACTATCGTCTTGAGTCCAACCCGGTAAGAC
ACGACTTATCGCCACTGGCAGCAGCCACTGGTAACAGGATTAGCAGAGCGAGGTATGTAGGCGGTGCTAC
AGAGTTCTTGAAGTGGTGGCCTAACTACGGCTACACTAGAAGAACAGTATTTGGTATCTGCGCTCTGCTG
AAGCCAGTTACCTTCGGAAAAAGAGTTGGTAGCTCTTGATCCGGCAAACAAACCACCGCTGGTAGCGGTG
GTTTTTTTGTTTGCAAGCAGCAGATTACGCGCAGAAAAAAAGGATCTCAAGAAGATCCTTTGATCTTTTC
TACGGGGTCTGACGCTCAGTGGAACGAAAACTCACGTTAAGGGATTTTGGTCATGAGATTATCAAAAAGG
ATCTTCACCTAGATCCTTTTAAATTAAAAATGAAGTTTTAAATCAATCTAAAGTATATATGAGTAAACTT
GGTCTGACAGTTACCAATGCTTAATCAGTGAGGCACCTATCTCAGCGATCTGTCTATTTCGTTCATCCAT
AGTTGCCTGACTCCCCGTCGTGTAGATAACTACGATACGGGAGGGCTTACCATCTGGCCCCAGTGCTGCA
ATGATACCGCGAGACCCACGCTCACCGGCTCCAGATTTATCAGCAATAAACCAGCCAGCCGGAAGGGCCG
AGCGCAGAAGTGGTCCTGCAACTTTATCCGCCTCCATCCAGTCTATTAATTGTTGCCGGGAAGCTAGAGT
AAGTAGTTCGCCAGTTAATAGTTTGCGCAACGTTGTTGCCATTGCTACAGGCATCGTGGTGTCACGCTCG
TCGTTTGGTATGGCTTCATTCAGCTCCGGTTCCCAACGATCAAGGCGAGTTACATGATCCCCCATGTTGT
GCAAAAAAGCGGTTAGCTCCTTCGGTCCTCCGATCGTTGTCAGAAGTAAGTTGGCCGCAGTGTTATCACT
CATGGTTATGGCAGCACTGCATAATTCTCTTACTGTCATGCCATCCGTAAGATGCTTTTCTGTGACTGGT
GAGTACTCAACCAAGTCATTCTGAGAATAGTGTATGCGGCGACCGAGTTGCTCTTGCCCGGCGTCAATAC
GGGATAATACCGCGCCACATAGCAGAACTTTAAAAGTGCTCATCATTGGAAAACGTTCTTCGGGGCGAAA
ACTCTCAAGGATCTTACCGCTGTTGAGATCCAGTTCGATGTAACCCACTCGTGCACCCAACTGATCTTCA
GCATCTTTTACTTTCACCAGCGTTTCTGGGTGAGCAAAAACAGGAAGGCAAAATGCCGCAAAAAAGGGAA
TAAGGGCGACACGGAAATGTTGAATACTCATACTCTTCCTTTTTCAATATTATTGAAGCATTTATCAGGG
TTATTGTCTCATGAGCGGATACATATTTGAATGTATTTAGAAAAATAAACAAATAGGGGTTCCGCGCACA
TTTCCCCGAAAAGTGCCACCTGACGTCGACGGATCGGGAGATCTCCCGATCCCCTATGGTGCACTCTCAG
TACAATCTGCTCTGATGCCGCATAGTTAAGCCAGTATCTGCTCCCTGCTTGTGTGTTGGAGGTCGCTGAG
TAGTGCGCGAGCAAAATTTAAGCTACAACAAGGCAAGGCTTGACCGACAATTGCATGAAGAATCTGCTTA
GGGTTAGGCGTTTTGCGCTGCTTCGCGATGTACGGGCCAGATATACGCGTT
